Addgene plasmid #113957: pCEP4-HA-Flag-natT1R2 ECD-MHC
Purpose: mammalian expression plasmid for FLAG-tagged human T1R2 ECD with signal peptide of influenza hemagglutinin fused to a canonical transmembrane domain from MHC class I
Depositing lab: Erik Procko. Depositing organization: University of Illinois at Urbana-Champaign. Publication: Structural architecture of a dimeric class C GPCR based on co-trafficking of sweet taste receptor subunits. Park J, Selvam B, Sanematsu K, Shigemura N, Shukla D, Procko E. J Biol Chem. 2019 Feb 5. pii: RA118.006173. doi: 10.1074/jbc.RA118.006173. PubMed 30723160.
Backbone
  Vector backbone: pCEP4
  Backbone manufacturer: invitrogen
  Backbone size w/o insert (bp): 10393
  Vector type: Mammalian Expression
  Selectable markers: Hygromycin
Growth in bacteria
  Bacterial resistance: Ampicillin, 100 μg/mL
  Growth temperature: 37°C
  Growth strain: DH5alpha
  Copy number: High Copy
Gene/Insert
  Gene/Insert name: T1R2 (alt names: natT1R2; hT1R2)
  Species: H. sapiens (human)
  Insert size (bp): 1836
  Mutation: residues 22-568 fused to a transmembrane tether
  GenBank ID: NM_152232.2
  Entrez Gene: TAS1R2 (a.k.a. GPR71, T1R2, TR2)
  Promoter: cmv
  Tag / fusion protein: Signal/leader sequence from influenza hemagglutinin (HA) (N terminal on insert); FLAG (N terminal on insert); TM helix from MHC class I (C terminal on insert)
  Cloning method: Restriction Enzyme; 5′ cloning site NheI (not destroyed); 3′ cloning site XhoI (not destroyed)
  Sequencing primers: 5′ CMV_fwd; 3′ EBV_rev
Terms and licenses: Academic/Nonprofit Terms; Industry Terms: Not Available to Industry
How to cite: pCEP4-HA-Flag-natT1R2 ECD-MHC was a gift from Erik Procko (Addgene plasmid # 113957 ; http://n2t.net/addgene:113957 ; RRID:Addgene_113957)
