[The description below was written by a language model from this plasmid's Addgene catalogue record and pLannotate feature annotations shown in this document.]
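Description:
pCEP4-HA-Flag-natT1R2 ECD-MHC is a mammalian expression plasmid of about 12.2 kb built on the Invitrogen pCEP4 episomal backbone. In E. coli it is maintained through a high-copy ColE1/pUC-type origin and selected with ampicillin via the β-lactamase gene. For mammalian cells, the backbone carries the Epstein-Barr virus oriP origin together with the EBNA1 coding sequence, which allow the plasmid to replicate and persist as an extrachromosomal episome in permissive primate cells. It also carries a hygromycin resistance cassette driven by the HSV thymidine kinase promoter and terminated by the TK polyadenylation signal. Several short annotated fragments (rop, tet promoter and TcR, SV40 large T, herpesvirus gL, gH and BRRF2) appear to be backbone remnants flanking these elements rather than functional genes.

The payload sits between the CMV immediate-early enhancer/promoter and the SV40 polyadenylation signal, cloned as an NheI–XhoI fragment. It encodes residues 22–568 of human T1R2 (TAS1R2), the extracellular domain of this sweet taste receptor subunit, with the native signal peptide replaced by the influenza hemagglutinin leader followed by an N-terminal FLAG epitope. At the C terminus, the class C GPCR seven-helix domain is replaced by a single canonical transmembrane helix from MHC class I, which tethers the ectodomain to the membrane. The automated annotation matches the insert to a baboon TAS1R2 orthologue and the tag to a partial 3xFLAG, but the catalogue entry specifies the human sequence and a FLAG tag. The leader and MHC helix are not annotated separately. The extracellular FLAG tag would allow detection of the protein at the cell surface, in keeping with the associated study, which used co-trafficking of sweet taste receptor subunits to probe the architecture of the dimer.
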