Features (pLannotate 1.2.2; 20 found; start..end, strand, type, name):
     20..154     -  polyA_signal   SV40 poly(A) signal: SV40 polyadenylation signal
    177..259     -  CDS            large T antigen (fragment): large T antigen from SV40 (simian virus 40)
    262..302     +  CDS            rop (fragment): Rop protein, which maintains plasmids at low copy number; rop
    904..2693    -  rep_origin     oriP: Epstein-Barr virus oriP replication origin (Yates et al., 2000)
   2698..2916    -  CDS            gL (fragment): GL_EBVB9 - Experimental evidence at protein level: Swiss-Prot protein existence level 1. The heterodimer glycoprotein H-glycoprotein L is required for the fusion of viral and plasma membranes leading to virus entry into the host cell. Acts as a functional inhibitor of gH and maintains gH in an inhibited form. Upon binding to host integrins, gL dissociates from gH leading to activation of the viral fusion glycoproteins gB and gH. Fusion of EBV with B-lymphocytes requires the additional receptor- binding protein gp42, which forms a complex with gH/gL. The heterodimer gH/gL targets also host EPHA
   2999..4924    -  CDS            EBNA1: Epstein-Barr nuclear antigen 1, also known as EBNA-1 crucial for latent viral infection, and for episomal amplification of vectors containing the oriP origin (Okita et al., 2013)
   4962..5306    -  CDS            BRRF2_EBVB9 (fragment): Protein inferred from homology: Swiss-Prot protein existence level 3. From Epstein-Barr virus (strain B95-8) (HHV-4) (Human herpesvirus 4).
   5309..5332    -  promoter       tet promoter (fragment): E. coli promoter for tetracycline efflux protein gene
   5445..5549    +  promoter       AmpR promoter: bla
   5550..6410    +  CDS            AmpR: β-lactamase; bla; confers resistance to ampicillin, carbenicillin, and related antibiotics
   6581..7169    +  rep_origin     ori: high-copy-number ColE1/pMB1/pBR322/pUC origin of replication
   7359..7703    -  CDS            TcR (fragment): tetracycline efflux protein; tet; confers resistance to tetracycline
   7786..7931    +  promoter       HSV TK promoter: herpes simplex virus thymidine kinase promoter
   7971..8996    +  CDS            HygR: aminoglycoside phosphotransferase from E. coli; aph(4)-Ia; confers resistance to hygromycin
   9061..9109    +  polyA_signal   HSV TK poly(A) signal: herpes simplex virus thymidine kinase polyadenylation signal (Cole and Stacy, 1985)
   9309..9533    +  CDS            gH (fragment): GH_HHV11 - Experimental evidence at protein level: Swiss-Prot protein existence level 1. The heterodimer glycoprotein H-glycoprotein L is required for the fusion of viral and plasma membranes leading to virus entry into the host cell. Following initial binding to host receptor, membrane fusion is mediated by the fusion machinery composed of gB and the heterodimer gH/gL. May also be involved in the fusion between the virion envelope and the outer nuclear membrane during virion morphogenesis. From Human herpesvirus 1 (strain 17) (HHV-1) (Human herpes simplex virus 1).
   9762..10141   +  enhancer       CMV enhancer: human cytomegalovirus immediate early enhancer
  10143..10342   +  promoter       CMV promoter: human cytomegalovirus (CMV) immediate early promoter
  10447..10464   +  CDS            3xFLAG (fragment): three tandem FLAG® epitope tags, followed by an enterokinase cleavage site
  10487..12211   +  CDS            TAS1R2 (fragment): TS1R2_PAPHA - Experimental evidence at transcript level: Swiss-Prot protein existence level 2. Putative taste receptor. TAS1R2/TAS1R3 recognizes diverse natural and synthetic sweeteners (By similarity). From Papio hamadryas (Hamadryas baboon).
>Addgene plasmid #113957 | pCEP4-HA-Flag-natT1R2 ECD-MHC | depositor full sequence | sequence record 215285 | pCEP4-HA-Flag-natT1R2 ECD-MHC sequence 12229 bps
CTCGAGGCCGGCAAGGCCGGATCCAGACATGATAAGATACATTGATGAGTTTGGACAAACCACAACTAGA
ATGCAGTGAAAAAAATGCTTTATTTGTGAAATTTGTGATGCTATTGCTTTATTTGTAACCATTATAAGCT
GCAATAAACAAGTTAACAACAACAATTGCATTCATTTTATGTTTCAGGTTCAGGGGGAGGTGGGGAGGTT
TTTTAAAGCAAGTAAAACCTCTACAAATGTGGTATGGCTGATTATGATCCGGCTGCCTCGCGCGTTTCGG
TGATGACGGTGAAAACCTCTGACACATGCAGCTCCCGGAGACGGTCACAGCTTGTCTGTAAGCGGATGCC
GGGAGCAGACAAGCCCGTCAGGGCGCGTCAGCGGGTGTTGGCGGGTGTCGGGGCGCAGCCATGACCGGTC
GACTCTAGAGCCCCGCCGCCGGACGAACTAAACCTGACTACGGCATCTCTGCCCCTTCTTCGCTGGTACG
AGGAGCGCTTTTGTTTTGTATTCGGGGCAGTGCATGTAATCCCTTCAGTTGGTTGGTACAACTTGCCAAC
TGGGCCCTGTTCCACATGTGACACGGGGGGGGACCAAACACAAAGGGGTTCTCTGACTGTAGTTGACATC
CTTATAAATGGATGTGCACATTTGCCAACACTGAGTGGCTTTCATCCTGGAGCAGACTTTGCATGCTGTG
GACTGCAACACAACATTGCCTTTATGTGTAACTCTTGGCTGAAGCTCTTACACCAATGCTGGGGGACATG
TACCTCCCAGGGGCCCAGGAAGACTACGGGAGGCTACACCAACGTCAATCAGAGGGGCCTGTGTAGCTAC
CGATAAGCGGACCCTCAAGAGGGCATTAGCAATAGTGTTTATAAGGCCCCCTTGTTAACCCTAAACGGGT
AGCATATGCTTCCCGGGTAGTAGTATATACTATCCAGACTAACCCTAATTCAATAGCATATGTTACCCAA
CGGGAAGCATATGCTATCGAATTAGGGTTAGTAAAAGGGTCCTAAGGAACAGCGATATCTCCCACCCCAT
GAGCTGTCACGGTTTTATTTACATGGGGTCAGGATTCCACGAGGGTAGTGAACCATTTTAGTCACAAGGG
CAGTGGCTGAAGATCAAGGAGCGGGCAGTGAACTCTCCTGAATCTTCGCCTGCTTCTTCATTCTCCTTCG
TTTAGCTAATAGAATAACTGCTGAGTTGTGAACAGTAAGGTGTATGTGAGGTGCTCGAAAACAAGGTTTC
AGGTGACGCCCCCAGAATAAAATTTGGACGGGGGGTTCAGTGGTGGCATTGTGCTATGACACCAATATAA
CCCTCACAAACCCCTTGGGCAATAAATACTAGTGTAGGAATGAAACATTCTGAATATCTTTAACAATAGA
AATCCATGGGGTGGGGACAAGCCGTAAAGACTGGATGTCCATCTCACACGAATTTATGGCTATGGGCAAC
ACATAATCCTAGTGCAATATGATACTGGGGTTATTAAGATGTGTCCCAGGCAGGGACCAAGACAGGTGAA
CCATGTTGTTACACTCTATTTGTAACAAGGGGAAAGAGAGTGGACGCCGACAGCAGCGGACTCCACTGGT
TGTCTCTAACACCCCCGAAAATTAAACGGGGCTCCACGCCAATGGGGCCCATAAACAAAGACAAGTGGCC
ACTCTTTTTTTTGAAATTGTGGAGTGGGGGCACGCGTCAGCCCCCACACGCCGCCCTGCGGTTTTGGACT
GTAAAATAAGGGTGTAATAACTTGGCTGATTGTAACCCCGCTAACCACTGCGGTCAAACCACTTGCCCAC
AAAACCACTAATGGCACCCCGGGGAATACCTGCATAAGTAGGTGGGCGGGCCAAGATAGGGGCGCGATTG
CTGCGATCTGGAGGACAAATTACACACACTTGCGCCTGAGCGCCAAGCACAGGGTTGTTGGTCCTCATAT
TCACGAGGTCGCTGAGAGCACGGTGGGCTAATGTTGCCATGGGTAGCATATACTACCCAAATATCTGGAT
AGCATATGCTATCCTAATCTATATCTGGGTAGCATAGGCTATCCTAATCTATATCTGGGTAGCATATGCT
ATCCTAATCTATATCTGGGTAGTATATGCTATCCTAATTTATATCTGGGTAGCATAGGCTATCCTAATCT
ATATCTGGGTAGCATATGCTATCCTAATCTATATCTGGGTAGTATATGCTATCCTAATCTGTATCCGGGT
AGCATATGCTATCCTAATAGAGATTAGGGTAGTATATGCTATCCTAATTTATATCTGGGTAGCATATACT
ACCCAAATATCTGGATAGCATATGCTATCCTAATCTATATCTGGGTAGCATATGCTATCCTAATCTATAT
CTGGGTAGCATAGGCTATCCTAATCTATATCTGGGTAGCATATGCTATCCTAATCTATATCTGGGTAGTA
TATGCTATCCTAATTTATATCTGGGTAGCATAGGCTATCCTAATCTATATCTGGGTAGCATATGCTATCC
TAATCTATATCTGGGTAGTATATGCTATCCTAATCTGTATCCGGGTAGCATATGCTATCCTCATGCATAT
ACAGTCAGCATATGATACCCAGTAGTAGAGTGGGAGTGCTATCCTTTGCATATGCCGCCACCTCCCAAGG
GGGCGTGAATTTTCGCTGCTTGTCCTTTTCCTGCATGCTGGTTGCTCCCATTCTTAGGTGAATTTAAGGA
GGCCAGGCTAAAGCCGTCGCATGTCTGATTGCTCACCAGGTAAATGTCGCTAATGTTTTCCAACGCGAGA
AGGTGTTGAGCGCGGAGCTGAGTGACGTGACAACATGGGTATGCCCAATTGCCCCATGTTGGGAGGACGA
AAATGGTGACAAGACAGATGGCCAGAAATACACCAACAGCACGCATGATGTCTACTGGGGATTTATTCTT
TAGTGCGGGGGAATACACGGCTTTTAATACGATTGAGGGCGTCTCCTAACAAGTTACATCACTCCTGCCC
TTCCTCACCCTCATCTCCATCACCTCCTTCATCTCCGTCATCTCCGTCATCACCCTCCGCGGCAGCCCCT
TCCACCATAGGTGGAAACCAGGGAGGCAAATCTACTCCATCGTCAAAGCTGCACACAGTCACCCTGATAT
TGCAGGTAGGAGCGGGCTTTGTCATAACAAGGTCCTTAATCGCATCCTTCAAAACCTCAGCAAATATATG
AGTTTGTAAAAAGACCATGAAATAACAGACAATGGACTCCCTTAGCGGGCCAGGTTGTGGGCCGGGTCCA
GGGGCCATTCCAAAGGGGAGACGACTCAATGGTGTAAGACGACATTGTGGAATAGCAAGGGCAGTTCCTC
GCCTTAGGTTGTAAAGGGAGGTCTTACTACCTCCATATACGAACACACCGGCGACCCAAGTTCCTTCGTC
GGTAGTCCTTTCTACGTGACTCCTAGCCAGGAGAGCTCTTAAACCTTCTGCAATGTTCTCAAATTTCGGG
TTGGAACCTCCTTGACCACGATGCTTTCCAAACCACCCTCCTTTTTTGCGCCTGCCTCCATCACCCTGAC
CCCGGGGTCCAGTGCTTGGGCCTTCTCCTGGGTCATCTGCGGGGCCCTGCTCTATCGCTCCCGGGGGCAC
GTCAGGCTCACCATCTGGGCCACCTTCTTGGTGGTATTCAAAATAATCGGCTTCCCCTACAGGGTGGAAA
AATGGCCTTCTACCTGGAGGGGGCCTGCGCGGTGGAGACCCGGATGATGATGACTGACTACTGGGACTCC
TGGGCCTCTTTTCTCCACGTCCACGACCTCTCCCCCTGGCTCTTTCACGACTTCCCCCCCTGGCTCTTTC
ACGTCCTCTACCCCGGCGGCCTCCACTACCTCCTCGACCCCGGCCTCCACTACCTCCTCGACCCCGGCCT
CCACTGCCTCCTCGACCCCGGCCTCCACCTCCTGCTCCTGCCCCTCCTGCTCCTGCCCCTCCTCCTGCTC
CTGCCCCTCCTGCCCCTCCTGCTCCTGCCCCTCCTGCCCCTCCTGCTCCTGCCCCTCCTGCCCCTCCTGC
TCCTGCCCCTCCTGCCCCTCCTCCTGCTCCTGCCCCTCCTGCCCCTCCTCCTGCTCCTGCCCCTCCTGCC
CCTCCTGCTCCTGCCCCTCCTGCCCCTCCTGCTCCTGCCCCTCCTGCCCCTCCTGCTCCTGCCCCTCCTG
CTCCTGCCCCTCCTGCTCCTGCCCCTCCTGCTCCTGCCCCTCCTGCCCCTCCTGCCCCTCCTCCTGCTCC
TGCCCCTCCTGCTCCTGCCCCTCCTGCCCCTCCTGCCCCTCCTGCTCCTGCCCCTCCTCCTGCTCCTGCC
CCTCCTGCCCCTCCTGCCCCTCCTCCTGCTCCTGCCCCTCCTGCCCCTCCTCCTGCTCCTGCCCCTCCTC
CTGCTCCTGCCCCTCCTGCCCCTCCTGCCCCTCCTCCTGCTCCTGCCCCTCCTGCCCCTCCTCCTGCTCC
TGCCCCTCCTCCTGCTCCTGCCCCTCCTGCCCCTCCTGCCCCTCCTCCTGCTCCTGCCCCTCCTCCTGCT
CCTGCCCCTCCTGCCCCTCCTGCCCCTCCTGCCCCTCCTCCTGCTCCTGCCCCTCCTCCTGCTCCTGCCC
CTCCTGCTCCTGCCCCTCCCGCTCCTGCTCCTGCTCCTGTTCCACCGTGGGTCCCTTTGCAGCCAATGCA
ACTTGGACGTTTTTGGGGTCTCCGGACACCATCTCTATGTCTTGGCCCTGATCCTGAGCCGCCCGGGGCT
CCTGGTCTTCCGCCTCCTCGTCCTCGTCCTCTTCCCCGTCCTCGTCCATGGTTATCACCCCCTCTTCTTT
GAGGTCCACTGCCGCCGGAGCCTTCTGGTCCAGATGTGTCTCCCTTCTCTCCTAGGCCATTTCCAGGTCC
TGTACCTGGCCCCTCGTCAGACATGATTCACACTAAAAGAGATCAATAGACATCTTTATTAGACGACGCT
CAGTGAATACAGGGAGTGCAGACTCCTGCCCCCTCCAACAGCCCCCCCACCCTCATCCCCTTCATGGTCG
CTGTCAGACAGATCCAGGTCTGAAAATTCCCCATCCTCCGAACCATCCTCGTCCTCATCACCAATTACTC
GCAGCCCGGAAAACTCCCGCTGAACATCCTCAAGATTTGCGTCCTGAGCCTCAAGCCAGGCCTCAAATTC
CTCGTCCCCCTTTTTGCTGGACGGTAGGGATGGGGATTCTCGGGACCCCTCCTCTTCCTCTTCAAGGTCA
CCAGACAGAGATGCTACTGGGGCAACGGAAGAAAAGCTGGGTGCGGCCTGTGAGGATCAGCTTATCGATG
ATAAGCTGTCAAACATGAGAATTCTTGAAGACGAAAGGGCCTCGTGATACGCCTATTTTTATAGGTTAAT
GTCATGATAATAATGGTTTCTTAGACGTCAGGTGGCACTTTTCGGGGAAATGTGCGCGGAACCCCTATTT
GTTTATTTTTCTAAATACATTCAAATATGTATCCGCTCATGAGACAATAACCCTGATAAATGCTTCAATA
ATATTGAAAAAGGAAGAGTATGAGTATTCAACATTTCCGTGTCGCCCTTATTCCCTTTTTTGCGGCATTT
TGCCTTCCTGTTTTTGCTCACCCAGAAACGCTGGTGAAAGTAAAAGATGCTGAAGATCAGTTGGGTGCAC
GAGTGGGTTACATCGAACTGGATCTCAACAGCGGTAAGATCCTTGAGAGTTTTCGCCCCGAAGAACGTTT
TCCAATGATGAGCACTTTTAAAGTTCTGCTATGTGGCGCGGTATTATCCCGTGTTGACGCCGGGCAAGAG
CAACTCGGTCGCCGCATACACTATTCTCAGAATGACTTGGTTGAGTACTCACCAGTCACAGAAAAGCATC
TTACGGATGGCATGACAGTAAGAGAATTATGCAGTGCTGCCATAACCATGAGTGATAACACTGCGGCCAA
CTTACTTCTGACAACGATCGGAGGACCGAAGGAGCTAACCGCTTTTTTGCACAACATGGGGGATCATGTA
ACTCGCCTTGATCGTTGGGAACCGGAGCTGAATGAAGCCATACCAAACGACGAGCGTGACACCACGATGC
CTGCAGCAATGGCAACAACGTTGCGCAAACTATTAACTGGCGAACTACTTACTCTAGCTTCCCGGCAACA
ATTAATAGACTGGATGGAGGCGGATAAAGTTGCAGGACCACTTCTGCGCTCGGCCCTTCCGGCTGGCTGG
TTTATTGCTGATAAATCTGGAGCCGGTGAGCGTGGGTCTCGCGGTATCATTGCAGCACTGGGGCCAGATG
GTAAGCCCTCCCGTATCGTAGTTATCTACACGACGGGGAGTCAGGCAACTATGGATGAACGAAATAGACA
GATCGCTGAGATAGGTGCCTCACTGATTAAGCATTGGTAACTGTCAGACCAAGTTTACTCATATATACTT
TAGATTGATTTAAAACTTCATTTTTAATTTAAAAGGATCTAGGTGAAGATCCTTTTTGATAATCTCATGA
CCAAAATCCCTTAACGTGAGTTTTCGTTCCACTGAGCGTCAGACCCCGTAGAAAAGATCAAAGGATCTTC
TTGAGATCCTTTTTTTCTGCGCGTAATCTGCTGCTTGCAAACAAAAAAACCACCGCTACCAGCGGTGGTT
TGTTTGCCGGATCAAGAGCTACCAACTCTTTTTCCGAAGGTAACTGGCTTCAGCAGAGCGCAGATACCAA
ATACTGTCCTTCTAGTGTAGCCGTAGTTAGGCCACCACTTCAAGAACTCTGTAGCACCGCCTACATACCT
CGCTCTGCTAATCCTGTTACCAGTGGCTGCTGCCAGTGGCGATAAGTCGTGTCTTACCGGGTTGGACTCA
AGACGATAGTTACCGGATAAGGCGCAGCGGTCGGGCTGAACGGGGGGTTCGTGCACACAGCCCAGCTTGG
AGCGAACGACCTACACCGAACTGAGATACCTACAGCGTGAGCTATGAGAAAGCGCCACGCTTCCCGAAGG
GAGAAAGGCGGACAGGTATCCGGTAAGCGGCAGGGTCGGAACAGGAGAGCGCACGAGGGAGCTTCCAGGG
GGAAACGCCTGGTATCTTTATAGTCCTGTCGGGTTTCGCCACCTCTGACTTGAGCGTCGATTTTTGTGAT
GCTCGTCAGGGGGGCGGAGCCTATGGAAAAACGCCAGCAACGCGGCCTTTTTACGGTTCCTGGCCTTTTG
CTGCGCCGCGTGCGGCTGCTGGAGATGGCGGACGCGATGGATATGTTCTGCCAAGGGTTGGTTTGCGCAT
TCACAGTTCTCCGCAAGAATTGATTGGCTCCAATTCTTGGAGTGGTGAATCCGTTAGCGAGGTGCCGCCG
GCTTCCATTCAGGTCGAGGTGGCCCGGCTCCATGCACCGCGACGCAACGCGGGGAGGCAGACAAGGTATA
GGGCGGCGCCTACAATCCATGCCAACCCGTTCCATGTGCTCGCCGAGGCGGCATAAATCGCCGTGACGAT
CAGCGGTCCAGTGATCGAAGTTAGGCTGGTAAGAGCCGCGAGCGATCCTTGAAGCTGTCCCTGATGGTCG
TCATCTACCTGCCTGGACAGCATGGCCTGCAACGCGGGCATCCCGATGCCGCCGGAAGCGAGAAGAATCA
TAATGGGGAAGGCCATCCAGCCTCGCGTCGCGAACGCCAGCAAGACGTAGCCCAGCGCGTCGGCCGCCAT
GCCCTGCTTCATCCCCGTGGCCCGTTGCTCGCGTTTGCTGGCGGTGTCCCCGGAAGAAATATATTTGCAT
GTCTTTAGTTCTATGATGACACAAACCCCGCCCAGCGTCTTGTCATTGGCGAATTCGAACACGCAGATGC
AGTCGGGGCGGCGCGGTCCCAGGTCCACTTCGCATATTAAGGTGACGCGTGTGGCCTCGAACACCGAGCG
ACCCTGCAGCGACCCGCTTAACAGCGTCAACAGCGTGCCGCAGATCCCGGGCAATGAGATATGAAAAAGC
CTGAACTCACCGCGACGTCTGTCGAGAAGTTTCTGATCGAAAAGTTCGACAGCGTCTCCGACCTGATGCA
GCTCTCGGAGGGCGAAGAATCTCGTGCTTTCAGCTTCGATGTAGGAGGGCGTGGATATGTCCTGCGGGTA
AATAGCTGCGCCGATGGTTTCTACAAAGATCGTTATGTTTATCGGCACTTTGCATCGGCCGCGCTCCCGA
TTCCGGAAGTGCTTGACATTGGGGAATTCAGCGAGAGCCTGACCTATTGCATCTCCCGCCGTGCACAGGG
TGTCACGTTGCAAGACCTGCCTGAAACCGAACTGCCCGCTGTTCTGCAGCCGGTCGCGGAGGCCATGGAT
GCGATCGCTGCGGCCGATCTTAGCCAGACGAGCGGGTTCGGCCCATTCGGACCGCAAGGAATCGGTCAAT
ACACTACATGGCGTGATTTCATATGCGCGATTGCTGATCCCCATGTGTATCACTGGCAAACTGTGATGGA
CGACACCGTCAGTGCGTCCGTCGCGCAGGCTCTCGATGAGCTGATGCTTTGGGCCGAGGACTGCCCCGAA
GTCCGGCACCTCGTGCACGCGGATTTCGGCTCCAACAATGTCCTGACGGACAATGGCCGCATAACAGCGG
TCATTGACTGGAGCGAGGCGATGTTCGGGGATTCCCAATACGAGGTCGCCAACATCTTCTTCTGGAGGCC
GTGGTTGGCTTGTATGGAGCAGCAGACGCGCTACTTCGAGCGGAGGCATCCGGAGCTTGCAGGATCGCCG
CGGCTCCGGGCGTATATGCTCCGCATTGGTCTTGACCAACTCTATCAGAGCTTGGTTGACGGCAATTTCG
ATGATGCAGCTTGGGCGCAGGGTCGATGCGACGCAATCGTCCGATCCGGAGCCGGGACTGTCGGGCGTAC
ACAAATCGCCCGCAGAAGCGCGGCCGTCTGGACCGATGGCTGTGTAGAAGTACTCGCCGATAGTGGAAAC
CGACGCCCCAGCACTCGTCCGAGGGCAAAGGAATAGGGGAGATGGGGGAGGCTAACTGAAACACGGAAGG
AGACAATACCGGAAGGAACCCGCGCTATGACGGCAATAAAAAGACAGAATAAAACGCACGGGTGTTGGGT
CGTTTGTTCATAAACGCGGGGTTCGGTCCCAGGGCTGGCACTCTGTCGATACCCCACCGAGACCCCATTG
GGGCCAATACGCCCGCGTTTCTTCCTTTTCCCCACCCCACCCCCCAAGTTCGGGTGAAGGCCCAGGGCTC
GCAGCCAACGTCGGGGCGGCAGGCCCTGCCATAGCCACTGGCCCCGTGGGTTAGGGACGGGGTCCCCCAT
GGGGAATGGTTTATGGTTCGTGGGGGTTATTATTTTGGGCGTTGCGTGGGGTCTGGTCCACGACTGGACT
GAGCAGACAGACCCATGGTTTTTGGATGGCCTGGGCATGGACCGCATGTACTGGCGCGACACGAACACCG
GGCGTCTGTGGCTGCCAAACACCCCCGACCCCCAAAAACCACCGCGCGGATTTCTGGCGTGCCAAGCTAG
TCGACCAATTCTCATGTTTGACAGCTTATCATCGCAGATCCGGGCAACGTTGTTGCATTGCTGCAGGCGC
AGAACTGGTAGGTATGGAAGATCTATACATTGAATCAATATTGGCAATTAGCCATATTAGTCATTGGTTA
TATAGCATAAATCAATATTGGCTATTGGCCATTGCATACGTTGTATCTATATCATAATATGTACATTTAT
ATTGGCTCATGTCCAATATGACCGCCATGTTGACATTGATTATTGACTAGTTATTAATAGTAATCAATTA
CGGGGTCATTAGTTCATAGCCCATATATGGAGTTCCGCGTTACATAACTTACGGTAAATGGCCCGCCTGG
CTGACCGCCCAACGACCCCCGCCCATTGACGTCAATAATGACGTATGTTCCCATAGTAACGCCAATAGGG
ACTTTCCATTGACGTCAATGGGTGGAGTATTTACGGTAAACTGCCCACTTGGCAGTACATCAAGTGTATC
ATATGCCAAGTCCGCCCCCTATTGACGTCAATGACGGTAAATGGCCCGCCTGGCATTATGCCCAGTACAT
GACCTTACGGGACTTTCCTACTTGGCAGTACATCTACGTATTAGTCATCGCTATTACCATGGTGATGCGG
TTTTGGCAGTACACCAATGGGCGTGGATAGCGGTTTGACTCACGGGGATTTCCAAGTCTCCACCCCATTG
ACGTCAATGGGAGTTTGTTTTGGCACCAAAATCAACGGGACTTTCCAAAATGTCGTAATAACCCCGCCCC
GTTGACGCAAATGGGCGGTAGGCGTGTACGGTGGGAGGTCTATATAAGCAGAGCTCGTTTAGTGAACCGT
CAGATCTCTAGAAGCTGGGTACCAGCTGCTAGCGCCACCATGAAGACCATCATCGCCCTGAGCTACATCT
TCTGCCTGGTGTTCGCCGACTACAAGGATGACGACGACGGCAGCCCCGGAGGAGCTGCTGAGAACTCGGA
CTTCTACCTGCCTGGGGATTACCTCCTGGGTGGCCTCTTCTCCCTCCATGCCAACATGAAGGGCATTGTT
CACCTTAACTTCCTGCAGGTGCCCATGTGCAAGGAGTATGAAGTGAAGGTGATAGGCTACAACCTCATGC
AGGCCATGCGCTTTGCGGTGGAGGAGATCAACAATGACAGCAGCCTGCTGCCTGGTGTGCTGCTGGGCTA
TGAGATCGTGGATGTGTGCTACATCTCCAACAATGTCCAGCCGGTGCTCTACTTCCTGGCACACGAGGAC
AACCTCCTTCCCATCCAAGAGGACTACAGTAACTACATTTCCCGTGTGGTGGCTGTCATTGGCCCTGACA
ACTCCGAGTCTGTCATGACTGTGGCCAACTTCCTCTCCCTATTTCTCCTTCCACAGATCACCTACAGCGC
CATCAGCGATGAGCTGCGAGACAAGGTGCGCTTCCCGGCTTTGCTGCGTACCACACCCAGCGCCGACCAC
CACATCGAGGCCATGGTGCAGCTGATGCTGCACTTCCGCTGGAACTGGATCATTGTGCTGGTGAGCAGCG
ACACCTATGGCCGCGACAATGGCCAGCTGCTTGGCGAGCGCGTGGCCCGGCGCGACATCTGCATCGCCTT
CCAGGAGACGCTGCCCACACTGCAGCCCAACCAGAACATGACGTCAGAGGAGCGCCAGCGCCTGGTGACC
ATTGTGGACAAGCTGCAGCAGAGCACAGCGCGCGTCGTGGTCGTGTTCTCGCCCGACCTGACCCTGTACC
ACTTCTTCAATGAGGTGCTGCGCCAGAACTTCACTGGCGCCGTGTGGATCGCCTCCGAGTCCTGGGCCAT
CGACCCGGTCCTGCACAACCTCACGGAGCTGCGCCACTTGGGCACCTTCCTGGGCATCACCATCCAGAGC
GTGCCCATCCCGGGCTTCAGTGAGTTCCGCGAGTGGGGCCCACAGGCTGGGCCGCCACCCCTCAGCAGGA
CCAGCCAGAGCTATACCTGCAACCAGGAGTGCGACAACTGCCTGAACGCCACCTTGTCCTTCAACACCAT
TCTCAGGCTCTCTGGGGAGCGTGTCGTCTACAGCGTGTACTCTGCGGTCTATGCTGTGGCCCATGCCCTG
CACAGCCTCCTCGGCTGTGACAAAAGCACCTGCACCAAGAGGGTGGTCTACCCCTGGCAGCTGCTTGAGG
AGATCTGGAAGGTCAACTTCACTCTCCTGGACCACCAAATCTTCTTCGACCCGCAAGGGGACGTGGCTCT
GCACTTGGAGATTGTCCAGTGGCAATGGGACCGGAGCCAGAATCCCTTCCAGAGCGTCGCCTCCTACTAC
CCCCTGCAGCGACAGCTGAAGAACATCCAAGACATCTCCTGGCACACCATCAACAACACGATCCCTATGT
CCATGTGTTCCAAGAGGTGCCAGTCAGGGCAAAAGAAGAAGCCTGTGGGCATCCACGTCTGCTGCTTCGA
GTGCATCGACTGCCTTCCCGGCACCTTCCTCAACCACACTGAAGATGAATATGAATGCCAGGCCTGCCCG
AATAACGAGTGGTCCTACCAGAGTGAGACCTCCTGCTTCAAGCGGCAGCTGGTCTTCCTGGAATGGCATG
AGGCACCCACCATCGCTATCCCCATCATGGGTATCGTTGCTGGCCTGGTTGTCCTTGCAGCTGTAGTCAC
TGGAGCTGCGGTCGCTGCTGTGCTGTGGAGAAAGAAGAGCTCAGATTGA
