>Addgene plasmid #113957 | pCEP4-HA-Flag-natT1R2 ECD-MHC | addgene partial sequence | sequence record 229474 | Addgene Partial NGS Result
GCCCTGCTTCATCCCCGTGGCCCGTTGCTCGCGTTTGCTGGCGGTGTCCCCGGAAGAAATATATTTGCAT
GTCTTTAGTTCTATGATGACACAAACCCCGCCCAGCGTCTTGTCATTGGCGAATTCGAACACGCAGATGC
AGTCGGGGCGGCGCGGTCCGAGGTCCACTTCGCATATTAAGGTGACGCGTGTGGCCTCGAACACCGAGCG
ACCCTGCAGCGACCCGCTTAACAGCGTCAACAGCGTGCCGCAGATCCCGGGGGGCAATGAGATATGAAAA
AGCCTGAACTCACCGCGACGTCTGTCGAGAAGTTTCTGATCGAAAAGTTCGACAGCGTCTCCGACCTGAT
GCAGCTCTCGGAGGGCGAAGAATCTCGTGCTTTCAGCTTCGATGTAGGAGGGCGTGGATATGTCCTGCGG
GTAAATAGCTGCGCCGATGGTTTCTACAAAGATCGTTATGTTTATCGGCACTTTGCATCGGCCGCGCTCC
CGATTCCGGAAGTGCTTGACATTGGGGAATTCAGCGAGAGCCTGACCTATTGCATCTCCCGCCGTGCACA
GGGTGTCACGTTGCAAGACCTGCCTGAAACCGAACTGCCCGCTGTTCTGCAGCCGGTCGCGGAGGCCATG
GATGCGATCGCTGCGGCCGATCTTAGCCAGACGAGCGGGTTCGGCCCATTCGGACCGCAAGGAATCGGTC
AATACACTACATGGCGTGATTTCATATGCGCGATTGCTGATCCCCATGTGTATCACTGGCAAACTGTGAT
GGACGACACCGTCAGTGCGTCCGTCGCGCAGGCTCTCGATGAGCTGATGCTTTGGGCCGAGGACTGCCCC
GAAGTCCGGCACCTCGTGCACGCGGATTTCGGCTCCAACAATGTCCTGACGGACAATGGCCGCATAACAG
CGGTCATTGACTGGAGCGAGGCGATGTTCGGGGATTCCCAATACGAGGTCGCCAACATCTTCTTCTGGAG
GCCGTGGTTGGCTTGTATGGAGCAGCAGACGCGCTACTTCGAGCGGAGGCATCCGGAGCTTGCAGGATCG
CCGCGGCTCCGGGCGTATATGCTCCGCATTGGTCTTGACCAACTCTATCAGAGCTTGGTTGACGGCAATT
TCGATGATGCAGCTTGGGCGCAGGGTCGATGCGACGCAATCGTCCGATCCGGAGCCGGGACTGTCGGGCG
TACACAAATCGCCCGCAGAAGCGCGGCCGTCTGGACCGATGGCTGTGTAGAAGTACTCGCCGATAGTGGA
AACCGACGCCCCAGCACTCGTCCGGATCGGGAGATGGGGGAGGCTAACTGAAACACGGAAGGAGACAATA
CCGGAAGGAACCCGCGCTATGACGGCAATAAAAAGACAGAATAAAACGCACGGGTGTTGGGTCGTTTGTT
CATAAACGCGGGGTTCGGTCCCAGGGCTGGCACTCTGTCGATACCCCACCGAGACCCCATTGGGGCCAAT
ACGCCCGCGTTTCTTCCTTTTCCCCACCCCACCCCCCAAGTTCGGGTGAAGGCCCAGGGCTCGCAGCCAA
CGTCGGGGCGGCAGGCCCTGCCATAGCCACTGGCCCCGTGGGTTAGGGACGGGGTCCCCCATGGGGAATG
GTTTATGGTTCGTGGGGGTTATTATTTTGGGCGTTGCGTGGGGTCAGGTCCACGACTGGACTGAGCAGAC
AGACCCATGGTTTTTGGATGGCCTGGGCATGGACCGCATGTACTGGCGCGACACGAACACCGGGCGTCTG
TGGCTGCCAAACACCCCCGACCCCCAAAAACCACCGCGCGGATTTCTGGCGTGCCAAGCTAGTCGACCAA
TTCTCATGTTTGACAGCTTATCATCGCAGATCCGGGCAACGTTGTTGCCATTGCTGCAGGCGCAGAACTG
GTAGGTATGGAAGATCTATACATTGAATCAATATTGGCAATTAGCCATATTAGTCATTGGTTATATAGCA
TAAATCAATATTGGCTATTGGCCATTGCATACGTTGTATCTATATCATAATATGTACATTTATATTGGCT
CATGTCCAATATGACCGCCATGTTGACATTGATTATTGACTAGTTATTAATAGTAATCAATTACGGGGTC
ATTAGTTCATAGCCCATATATGGAGTTCCGCGTTACATAACTTACGGTAAATGGCCCGCCTGGCTGACCG
CCCAACGACCCCCGCCCATTGACGTCAATAATGACGTATGTTCCCATAGTAACGCCAATAGGGACTTTCC
ATTGACGTCAATGGGTGGAGTATTTACGGTAAACTGCCCACTTGGCAGTACATCAAGTGTATCATATGCC
AAGTCCGCCCCCTATTGACGTCAATGACGGTAAATGGCCCGCCTGGCATTATGCCCAGTACATGACCTTA
CGGGACTTTCCTACTTGGCAGTACATCTACGTATTAGTCATCGCTATTACCATGGTGATGCGGTTTTGGC
AGTACACCAATGGGCGTGGATAGCGGTTTGACTCACGGGGATTTCCAAGTCTCCACCCCATTGACGTCAA
TGGGAGTTTGTTTTGGCACCAAAATCAACGGGACTTTCCAAAATGTCGTAATAACCCCGCCCCGTTGACG
CAAATGGGCGGTAGGCGTGTACGGTGGGAGGTCTATATAAGCAGAGCTCGTTTAGTGAACCGTCAGATCT
CTAGAAGCTGGGTACCAGCTGCTAGCGCCACCATGAAGACCATCATCGCCCTGAGCTACATCTTCTGCCT
GGTGTTCGCCGACTACAAGGATGACGACGACGGCAGCCCCGGAGGAGCTGCTGAGAACTCGGACTTCTAC
CTGCCTGGGGATTACCTCCTGGGTGGCCTCTTCTCCCTCCATGCCAACATGAAGGGCATTGTTCACCTTA
ACTTCCTGCAGGTGCCCATGTGCAAGGAGTATGAAGTGAAGGTGATAGGCTACAACCTCATGCAGGCCAT
GCGCTTTGCGGTGGAGGAGATCAACAATGACAGCAGCCTGCTGCCTGGTGTGCTGCTGGGCTATGAGATC
GTGGATGTGTGCTACATCTCCAACAATGTCCAGCCGGTGCTCTACTTCCTGGCACACGAGGACAACCTCC
TTCCCATCCAAGAGGACTACAGTAACTACATTTCCCGTGTGGTGGCTGTCATTGGCCCTGACAACTCCGA
GTCTGTCATGACTGTGGCCAACTTCCTCTCCCTATTTCTCCTTCCACAGATCACCTACAGCGCCATCAGC
GATGAGCTGCGAGACAAGGTGCGCTTCCCGGCTTTGCTGCGTACCACACCCAGCGCCGACCACCACATCG
AGGCCATGGTGCAGCTTATGCTGCACTTCCGCTGGAACTGGATCATTGTGCTGGTGAGCAGCGACACCTA
TGGCCGCGACAATGGCCAGCTGCTTGGCGAGCGCGTGGCCCGGCGCGACATCTGCATCGCCTTCCAGGAG
ACGCTGCCCACACTGCAGCCCAACCAGAACATGACGTCAGAGGAGCGCCAGCGCCTGGTGACCATTGTGG
ACAAGCTGCAGCAGAGCACAGCGCGCGTCGTGGTCGTGTTCTCGCCCGACCTGACCCTGTACCACTTCTT
CAATGAGGTGCTGCGCCAGAACTTCACTGGCGCCGTGTGGATCGCCTCCGAGTCCTGGGCCATCGACCCG
GTCCTGCACAACCTCACGGAGCTGCGCCACTTGGGCACCTTCCTGGGCATCACCATCCAGAGCGTGCCCA
TCCCGGGCTTCAGTGAGTTCCGCGAGTGGGGCCCACAGGCTGGGCCGCCACCCCTCAGCAGGACCAGCCA
GAGCTATACCTGCAACCAGGAGTGCGACAACTGCCTGAACGCCACCTTGTCCTTCAACACCATTCTCAGG
CTCTCTGGGGAGCGTGTCGTCTACAGCGTGTACTCTGCGGTCTATGCTGTGGCCCATGCCCTGCACAGCC
TCCTCGGCTGTGACAAAAGCACCTGCACCAAGAGGGTGGTCTACCCCTGGCAGCTGCTTGAGGAGATCTG
GAAGGTCAACTTCACTCTCCTGGACCACCAAATCTTCTTCGACCCGCAAGGGGACGTGGCTCTGCACTTG
GAGATTGTCCAGTGGCAATGGGACCGGAGCCAGAATCCCTTCCAGAGCGTCGCCTCCTACTACCCCCTGC
AGCGACAGCTGAAGAACATCCAAGACATCTCCTGGCACACCATCAACAACACGATCCCTATGTCCATGTG
TTCCAAGAGGTGCCAGTCAGGGCAAAAGAAGAAGCCTGTGGGCATCCACGTCTGCTGCTTCGAGTGCATC
GACTGCCTTCCCGGCACCTTCCTCAACCACACTGAAGATGAATATGAATGCCAGGCCTGCCCGAATAACG
AGTGGTCCTACCAGAGTGAGACCTCCTGCTTCAAGCGGCAGCTGGTCTTCCTGGAATGGCATGAGGCACC
CACCATCGCTATCCCCATCATGGGTATCGTTGCTGGCCTGGTTGTCCTTGCAGCTGTAGTCACTGGAGCT
GCGGTCGCTGCTGTGCTGTGGAGAAAGAAGAGCTCAGATTGACTCGAGGCCGGCAAGGCCGGATCCAGAC
ATGATAAGATACATTGATGAGTTTGGACAAACCACAACTAGAATGCAGTGAAAAAAATGCTTTATTTGTG
AAATTTGTGATGCTATTGCTTTATTTGTAACCATTATAAGCTGCAATAAACAAGTTAACAACAACAATTG
CATTCATTTTATGTTTCAGGTTCAGGGGGAGGTGTGGGAGGTTTTTTAAAGCAAGTAAAACCTCTACAAA
TGTGGTATGGCTGATTATGATCCGGCTGCCTCGCGCGTTTCGGTGATGACGGTGAAAACCTCTGACACAT
GCAGCTCCCGGAGACGGTCACAGCTTGTCTGTAAGCGGATGCCGGGAGCAGACAAGCCCGTCAGGGCGCG
TCAGCGGGTGTTGGCGGGTGTCGGGGCGCAGCCATGAGGTCGACTCTAGAGGATCGATCCCCGCCCCGGA
CGAACTAAACCTGACTACGACATCTCTGCCCCTTCTTCRCSKGRCWRYGMMWKYWCTGCCCCTTCTTCGC
GGGGCAGTGCATGTAATCCCTTCAGTTGGTTGGTACAACTTGCCAACTGGGCCCTGTTCCACATGTGACA
CGGGGGGGGACCAAACACAAAGGGGTTCTCTGACTGTAGTTGACATCCTTATAAATGGATGTGCACATTT
GCCAACACTGAGTGGCTTTCATCCTGGAGCAGACTTTGCAGTCTGTGGACTGCAACACAACATTGCCTTT
ATGTGTAACTCTTGGCTGAAGCTCTTACACCAATGCTGGGGGACATGTACCTCCCAGGGGCCCAGGAAGA
CTACGGGAGGCTACACCAACGTCAATCAGAGGGGCCTGTGTAGCTACCGATAAGCGGACCCTCAAGAGGG
CATTAGCAATAGTGTTTATAAGGCCCCCTTGTTAACCCTAAACGGGTAGCATATGCTTCCCGGGTAGTAG
TATATACTATCCAGACTAACCCTAATTCAATAGCATATGTTACCCAACGGGAAGCATATGCTATCGAATT
AGGGTTAGTAAAAGGGTCCTAAGGAACAGCGATATCTCCCACCCCATGAGCTGTCACGGTTTTATTTACA
TGGGGTCAGGATTCCACGAGGGTAGTGAACCATTTTAGTCACAAGGGCAGTGGCTGAAGATCAAGGAGCG
GGCAGTGAACTCTCCTGAATCTTCGCCTGCTTCTTCATTCTCCTTCGTTTAGCTAATAGAATAACTGCTG
AGTTGTGAACAGTAAGGTGTATGTGAGGTGCTCGAAAACAAGGTTTCAGGTGACGCCCCCAGAATAAAAT
TTGGACGGGGGGTTCAGTGGTGGCATTGTGCTATGACACCAATATAACCCTCACAAACCCCTTGGGCAAT
AAATACTAGTGTAGGAATGAAACATTCTGAATATCTTTAACAATAGAAATCCATGGGGTGGGGACAAGCC
GTAAAGACTGGATGTCCATCTCACACGAATTTATGGCTATGGGCAACACATAATCCTAGTGCAATATGAT
ACTGGGGTTATTAAGATGTGTCCCAGGCAGGGACCAAGACAGGTGAACCATGTTGTTACACTCTATTTGT
AACAAGGGGAAAGAGAGTGGACGCCGACAGCAGCGGACTCCACTGGTTGTCTCTAACACCCCCGAAAATT
AAACGGGGCTCCACGCCAATGGGGCCCATAAACAAAGACAAGTGGCCACTCTTTTTTTTGAAATTGTGGA
GTGGGGGCACGCGTCAGCCCCCACACGCCGCCCTGCGGTTTTGGACTGTAAAATAAGGGTGTAATAACTT
GGCTGATTGTAACCCCGCTAACCACTGCGGTCAAACCACTTGCCCACAAAACCACTAATGGCACCCCGGG
GAATACCTGCATAAGTAGGTGGGCGGGCCAAGATAGGGGCGCGATTGCTGCGATCTGGAGGACAAATTAC
ACACACTTGCGCCTGAGCGCCAAGCACAGGGTTGTTGGTCCTCATATTCACGAGGTCGCTGAGAGCACGG
TGGGCTAATGTTGCCATGGGTAGCATATACTACCCAAATATCTGGATAGCATATGCTATCCTAATCTATA
TCTGGGTAGCATAGGCTATCCTAATCTATATCTGGGTAGCATATGCTATCCTAATCTATATCTGGGTAGT
ATATGCTATCCTAATTTATATCTGGGTAGCATAGGCTATCCTAATCTATATCTGGGTAGCATATGCTATC
CTAATCTATATCTGGGTAGTATATGCTATCCTAATCTGTATCCGGGTAGCATATGCTATCCTAATAGAGA
TTAGGGTAGTATATGCTATCCTAATTTATATCTGGGTAGCATATACTACCCAAATATCTGGATAGCATAT
GCTATCCTAATCTATATCTGGGTAGCATATGCTATCCTAATCTATATCTGGGTAGCATAGGCTATCCTAA
TCTATATCTGGGTAGCATATGCTATCCTAATCTATATCTGGGTAGTATATGCTATCCTAATTTATATCTG
GGTAGCATAGGCTATCCTAATCTATATCTGGGTAGCATATGCTATCCTAATCTATATCTGGGTAGTATAT
GCTATCCTAATCTGTATCCGGGTAGCATATGCTATCCTCATGCATATACAGTCAGCATATGATACCCAGT
AGTAGAGTGGGAGTGCTATCCTTTGCATATGCCGCCACCTCCCAAGGGGGCGTGAATTTTCGCTGCTTGT
CCTTTTCCTGCTGGTTGCTCCCATTCTTAGGTGAATTTAAGGAGGCCAGGCTAAAGCCGTCGCATGTCTG
ATTGCTCACCAGGTAAATGTCGCTAATGTTTTCCAACGCGAGAAGGTGTTGAGCGCGGAGCTGAGTGACG
TGACAACATGGGTATGCCCAATTGCCCCATGTTGGGAGGACGAAAATGGTGACAAGACAGATGGCCAGAA
ATACACCAACAGCACGCATGATGTCTACTGGGGATTTATTCTTTAGTGCGGGGGAATACACGGCTTTTAA
TACGATTGAGGGCGTCTCCTAACAAGTTACATCACTCCTGCCCTTCCTCACCCTCATCTCCATCACCTCC
TTCATCTCCGTCATCTCCGTCATCACCCTCCGCGGCAGCCCCTTCCACCATAGGTGGAAACCAGGGAGGC
AAATCTACTCCATCGTCAAAGCTGCACACAGTCACCCTGATATTGCAGGTAGGAGCGGGCTTTGTCATAA
CAAGGTCCTTAATCGCATCCTTCAAAACCTCAGCAAATATATGAGTTTGTAAAAAGACCATGAAATAACA
GACAATGGACTCCCTTAGCGGGCCAGGTTGTGGGCCGGGTCCAGGGGCCATTCCAAAGGGGAGACGACTC
AATGGTGTAAGACGACATTGTGGAATAGCAAGGGCAGTTCCTCGCCTTAGGTTGTAAAGGGAGGTCTTAC
TACCTCCATATACGAACACACCGGCGACCCAAGTTCCTTCGTCGGTAGTCCTTTCTACGTGACTCCTAGC
CAGGAGAGCTCTTAAACCTTCTGCAATGTTCTCAAATTTCGGGTTGGAACCTCCTTGACCACGATGCTTT
CCAAACCACCCTCCTTTTTTGCGCCTGCCTCCATCACCCTGACCCCGGGGTCCAGTGCTTGGGCCTTCTC
CTGGGTCATCTGCGGGGCCCTGCTCTATCGCTCCCGGGGGCACGTCAGGCTCACCATCTGGGCCACCTTC
TTGGTGGTATTCAAAATAATCGGCTTCCCCTACAGGGTGGAAAAATGGCCTTCTACCTGGAGGGGGCCTG
CGCGGTGGAGACCCGGATGATGATGACTGACTACTGGGACTCCTGGGCCTCTTTTCTCCACGTCCACGAC
CTCTCCCCCTGGCTCTTTCACGACTTCCCCCCCTGGCTCTTTCACGTCCTCTACCCCGGCGGCCTCCACT
ACCTCCTCGACCCCGGCCTCCACTACCTCCTCGACCCCGGCCTCCACTGCCTCCTCGACCCCGGCCTCCA
CCTCCTGCTCCTGCCCCTCCTGCTCCTGCCCCTCCTCCTGCTCCTGCCCCTCCTGCCCCTCCTGCTCCTG
CCCCTCCTGCCCCTCCTGCTCCTGCCCCTCCTGCCCCTCCTGCTCCTGCCCCTCCTGCCCCTCCTCCTGC
TCCTGCCCCTCCTGCCCCTCCTCCTGCTCCTGCCCCTCCTGCCCCTCCTGCTCCTGCCCCTCCTGCCCCT
CCTGCTCCTGCCCCTCCTGCCCCTCCTGCTCCTGCCCCTCCTGCTCCTGCCCCTCCTGCTCCTGCCCCTC
CTGCTCCTGCCCCTCCTGCCCCTCCTGCCCCTCCTCCTGCTCCTGCCCCTCCTGCTCCTGCCCCTCCTGC
CCCTCCTGCCCCTCCTGCTCCTGCCCCTCCTCCTGCTCCTGCCCCTCCTSCCCCTCCTSCCCCTCCTCCT
SCTCCTSCCCCTCCTGCCCCTCCTCCTGCTCCTGCCCCTCCTCCTGCTCCTSCCCCTCCTSCCCCTCCTG
CCCCTCCTCCTSCTCCTGCCCCTCCTSCCCCTCCTCCTCCTCCTGCYCCYCCTCCTSCTCCTSCCCCTCC
TSCCCCTCCTSCCCCTCCTCCTSCTCCTGCCCCTCCTCCTGCTCCTGCCCCTCCTGCCCCTCCTGCCCCT
CCTGCCCCTCCTCCTGCTCCTGCCCCTCCTCCTGCTCCTGCCCCTCCTGCTCCTGCCCCTCCCGCTCCTG
CTCCTGCTCCTGTTCCACCGTGGGTCCCTTTGCAGCCAATGCAACTTGGACGTTTTTGGGGTCTCCGGAC
ACCATCTCTATGTCTTGGCCCTGATCCTGAGCCGCCCGGGGCTCCTGGTCTTCCGCCTCCTCGTCCTCGT
CCTCTTCCCCGTCCTCGTCCATGGTTATCACCCCCTCTTCTTTGAGGTCCACTGCCGCCGGAGCCTTCTG
GTCCAGATGTGTCTCCCTTCTCTCCTAGGCCATTTCCAGGTCCTGTACCTGGCCCCTCGTCAGACATGAT
TCACACTAAAAGAGATCAATAGACATCTTTATTAGACGACGCTCAGTGAATACAGGGAGTGCAGACTCCT
GCCCCCTCCAACAGCCCCCCCACCCTCATCCCCTTCATGGTCGCTGTCAGACAGATCCAGGTCTGAAAAT
TCCCCATCCTCCGAACCATCCTCGTCCTCATCACCAATTACTCGCAGCCCGGAAAACTCCCGCTGAACAT
CCTCAAGATTTGCGTCCTGAGCCTCAAGCCAGGCCTCAAATTCCTCGTCCCCCTTTTTGCTGGACGGTAG
GGATGGGGATTCTCGGGACCCCTCCTCTTCCTCTTCAAGGTCACCAGACAGAGATGCTACTGGGGCAACG
GAAGAAAAGCTGGGTGCGGCCTGTGAGGATCAGCTTATCGATGATAAGCTGTCAAACATGAGAATTCTTG
AAGACGAAAGGGCCTCGTGATACGCCTATTTTTATAGGTTAATGTCATGATAATAATGGTTTCTTAGACG
TCAGGTGGCACTTTTCGGGGAAATGTGCGCGGAACCCCTATTTGTTTATTTTTCTAAATACATTCAAATA
TGTATCCGCTCATGAGACAATAACCCTGATAAATGCTTCAATAATATTGAAAAAGGAAGAGTATGAGTAT
TCAACATTTCCGTGTCGCCCTTATTCCCTTTTTTGCGGCATTTTGCCTTCCTGTTTTTGCTCACCCAGAA
ACGCTGGTGAAAGTAAAAGATGCTGAAGATCAGTTGGGTGCACGAGTGGGTTACATCGAACTGGATCTCA
ACAGCGGTAAGATCCTTGAGAGTTTTCGCCCCGAAGAACGTTTTCCAATGATGAGCACTTTTAAAGTTCT
GCTATGTGGCGCGGTATTATCCCGTGTTGACGCCGGGCAAGAGCAACTCGGTCGCCGCATACACTATTCT
CAGAATGACTTGGTTGAGTACTCACCAGTCACAGAAAAGCATCTTACGGATGGCATGACAGTAAGAGAAT
TATGCAGTGCTGCCATAACCATGAGTGATAACACTGCGGCCAACTTACTTCTGACAACGATCGGAGGACC
GAAGGAGCTAACCGCTTTTTTGCACAACATGGGGGATCATGTAACTCGCCTTGATCGTTGGGAACCGGAG
CTGAATGAAGCCATACCAAACGACGAGCGTGACACCACGATGCCTGCAGCAATGGCAACAACGTTGCGCA
AACTATTAACTGGCGAACTACTTACTCTAGCTTCCCGGCAACAATTAATAGACTGGATGGAGGCGGATAA
AGTTGCAGGACCACTTCTGCGCTCGGCCCTTCCGGCTGGCTGGTTTATTGCTGATAAATCTGGAGCCGGT
GAGCGTGGGTCTCGCGGTATCATTGCAGCACTGGGGCCAGATGGTAAGCCCTCCCGTATCGTAGTTATCT
ACACGACGGGGAGTCAGGCAACTATGGATGAACGAAATAGACAGATCGCTGAGATAGGTGCCTCACTGAT
TAAGCATTGGTAACTGTCAGACCAAGTTTACTCATATATACTTTAGATTGATTTAAAACTTCATTTTTAA
TTTAAAAGGATCTAGGTGAAGATCCTTTTTGATAATCTCATGACCAAAATCCCTTAACGTGAGTTTTCGT
TCCACTGAGCGTCAGACCCCGTAGAAAAGATCAAAGGATCTTCTTGAGATCCTTTTTTTCTGCGCGTAAT
CTGCTGCTTGCAAACAAAAAAACCACCGCTACCAGCGGTGGTTTGTTTGCCGGATCAAGAGCTACCAACT
CTTTTTCCGAAGGTAACTGGCTTCAGCAGAGCGCAGATACCAAATACTGTCCTTCTAGTGTAGCCGTAGT
TAGGCCACCACTTCAAGAACTCTGTAGCACCGCCTACATACCTCGCTCTGCTAATCCTGTTACCAGTGGC
TGCTGCCAGTGGCGATAAGTCGTGTCTTACCGGGTTGGACTCAAGACGATAGTTACCGGATAAGGCGCAG
CGGTCGGGCTGAACGGGGGGTTCGTGCACACAGCCCAGCTTGGAGCGAACGACCTACACCGAACTGAGAT
ACCTACAGCGTGAGCTATGAGAAAGCGCCACGCTTCCCGAAGGGAGAAAGGCGGACAGGTATCCGGTAAG
CGGCAGGGTCGGAACAGGAGAGCGCACGAGGGAGCTTCCAGGGGGAAACGCCTGGTATCTTTATAGTCCT
GTCGGGTTTCGCCACCTCTGACTTGAGCGTCGATTTTTGTGATGCTCGTCAGGGGGGCGGAGCCTATGGA
AAAACGCCAGCAACGCGGCCTTTTTACGGTTCCTGGCCTTTTGCTG
